>Addgene plasmid #43674 | III-TACT | depositor partial sequence | sequence record 58939 | III-TACT sequence 426 bps
CGTCTCGGCTCACCCCAGAGCAGGTCGTGGCCATTGCCTCGAATGGAGGGGGCAAACAGGCGTTGGAAAC
CGTACAACGATTGCTGCCGGTGCTGTGCCAAGCGCACGGACTCACCCCAGAGCAGGTCGTGGCAATCGCC
TCCAACATTGGCGGGAAACAGGCACTCGAGACTGTCCAGCGCCTGCTTCCCGTGCTGTGCCAAGCGCACG
GCCTCACCCCAGAGCAGGTCGTGGCGATCGCAAGCCACGACGGAGGAAAGCAAGCCTTGGAAACAGTACA
GAGGCTGTTGCCTGTGCTGTGCCAAGCGCACGGATTAACCCCAGAGCAGGTCGTGGCCATTGCCTCGAAT
GGAGGGGGCAAACAGGCGTTGGAAACCGTACAACGATTGCTGCCGGTGCTGTGCCAAGCGCACGGACTCA
GAGACG
