>Addgene plasmid #43674 | III-TACT | addgene partial sequence | sequence record 61791 | M13-F20 5'-TGTAAAACGACGGCCAGT-3'
GGCGATTGGGCCCTCTAGATGCATGCTCGAGCGGCCGCCAGTGTGATGGATATCTGCAGAATTCGCCCTT
GATGCCGTCCTAGCGCGTCTCGGCTCACCCCAGAGCAGGTCGTGGCCATTGCCTCGAATGGAGGGGGCAA
ACAGGCGTTGGAAACCGTACAACGATTGCTGCCGGTGCTGTGCCAAGCGCACGGACTCACCCCAGAGCAG
GTCGTGGCAATCGCCTCCAACATTGGCGGGAAACAGGCACTCGAGACTGTCCAGCGCCTGCTTCCCGTGC
TGTGCCAAGCGCACGGCCTCACCCCAGAGCAGGTCGTGGCGATCGCAAGCCACGACGGAGGAAAGCAAGC
CTTGGAAACAGTACAGAGGCTGTTGCCTGTGCTGTGCCAAGCGCACGGATTAACCCCAGAGCAGGTCGTG
GCCATTGCCTCGAATGGAGGGGGCAAACAGGCGTTGGAAACCGTACAACGATTGCTGCCGGTGCTGTGCC
AAGCGCACGGACTCAGAGACGTGGGCACAGGAAAGATACTTAAGGGCGAATTCCAGCACACTGGCGGCCG
TTACTAGTGGATCCGAGCTCGGTACCAAGCTTGATGCATAGCTTGAGTATTCTATAGTGTCACCTAAATA
GCTTGGCGTAATCATGGTCATAGCTGTTTCCTGTGTGAAATTGTTATCCGCTCACAATTCCACACAACAT
ACGAGCCGGAAGCATAAAGTGTAAAGCCTGGGGTGCCTAATGAGTGAGCTAACTCACATTAATTGCGTTG
CGCTCACTGCCCGCTTTCCAGTCGGGAAACCTGTCGTGCCAGCTGCATTAATGAATCGGCCAACGCGCGG
GGAGAGGCGGTTTGCGTATTGGGCGCTCTTCCGCTTCCTCGCTCACTGACTCGCTGCGCTCGGTCGTTCG
GCTGCGGCGAGCGGTATCAGCTCACTCAAAGGCGGTAATACGGTTATCCACAGAAT
