[The description below was written by a language model from this plasmid's Addgene catalogue record.]
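Description:
III-TACT is a bacterial cloning plasmid built on the commercial pCRII-TOPO backbone (about 4 kb without insert), carrying a 426 bp synthetic insert introduced by TOPO cloning. It is a high-copy plasmid maintained in E. coli and is selectable with both ampicillin and kanamycin, consistent with the dual resistance markers that this backbone carries. The insert sits between T7 and M13-reverse priming sites, which the record lists for sequence verification from either side.

The record names the insert only as "III-TACT" and does not describe its composition. It was deposited in connection with a TALEN genome-editing system for making human stem cell-based disease models. From that context and the naming style, the insert is plausibly a pre-assembled block of four TALE repeat modules recognising the bases T-A-C-T, with "III" marking its position in a hierarchical assembly of a full TALE DNA-binding array. An insert of roughly 426 bp fits about four repeats of the usual TALE repeat length. This interpretation is an inference, not something stated in the catalogue fields.

No promoter-driven expression cassette, tag, reporter or mammalian selection marker is recorded, and no feature table was supplied, so the exact flanking sequences and any restriction sites used to release the fragment cannot be given. The plasmid is best understood as a storage and propagation vector for one component of a modular library. It would be combined with sibling plasmids and a separate nuclease-bearing destination vector to build custom TALENs, and it is not a functional genome-editing construct by itself.
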