Addgene plasmid #43674: III-TACT
Depositing lab: Chad Cowan & Kiran Musunuru. Depositing organization: Harvard University. Publication: A TALEN Genome-Editing System for Generating Human Stem Cell-Based Disease Models. Ding Q, Lee YK, Schaefer EA, Peters DT, Veres A, Kim K, Kuperwasser N, Motola DL, Meissner TB, Hendriks WT, Trevisan M, Gupta RM, Moisan A, Banks E, Friesen M, Schinzel RT, Xia F, Tang A, Xia Y, Figueroa E, Wann A, Ahfeldt T, Daheron L, Zhang F, Rubin LL, Peng LF, Chung RT, Musunuru K, Cowan CA. Cell Stem Cell. 2012 Dec 12. pii: S1934-5909(12)00645-5. doi: 10.1016/j.stem.2012.11.011. PubMed 23246482.
Backbone
  Vector backbone: pCRII-TOPO
  Backbone manufacturer: Invitrogen
  Backbone size w/o insert (bp): 3973
  Vector type: Bacterial Cloning
Growth in bacteria
  Bacterial resistance: Ampicillin and Kanamycin, 100 & 50 μg/mL
  Growth temperature: 37°C
  Growth strain: Top10
  Copy number: High Copy
Gene/Insert
  Gene/Insert name: III-TACT
  Species: Synthetic
  Insert size (bp): 426
  Cloning method: TOPO Cloning
  Sequencing primers: 5′ T7; 3′ M13-rev
Terms and licenses: Academic/Nonprofit Terms; Industry Terms: Not Available to Industry
How to cite: III-TACT was a gift from Chad Cowan & Kiran Musunuru (Addgene plasmid # 43674 ; http://n2t.net/addgene:43674 ; RRID:Addgene_43674)
